>Addgene plasmid #179011 | pBBK27 pHomL-RPL18Bp-Neon(gfp)-Link-GFPdropout-SSA1t-HomR (AmpR) | addgene full sequence | sequence record 360753 | Addgene NGS Result
TTACCAATGCTTAATCAGTGAGGCACCTATCTCAGCGATCTGTCTATTTCGTTCATCCATAGTTGCCTGA
CTCCCCGTCGTGTAGATAACTACGATACGGGAGGGCTTACCATCTGGCCCCAGTGCTGCAATGATACCGC
GGGACCCACGCTCACCGGCTCCAGATTTATCAGCAATAAACCAGCCAGCCGGAAGGGCCGAGCGCAGAAG
TGGTCCTGCAACTTTATCCGCCTCCATCCAGTCTATTAATTGTTGCCGGGAAGCTAGAGTAAGTAGTTCG
CCAGTTAATAGTTTGCGCAACGTTGTTGCCATTGCTACAGGCATCGTGGTGTCACGCTCGTCGTTTGGTA
TGGCTTCATTCAGCTCCGGTTCCCAACGATCAAGGCGAGTTACATGATCCCCCATGTTGTGCAAAAAAGC
GGTTAGCTCCTTCGGTCCTCCGATCGTTGTCAGAAGTAAGTTGGCCGCAGTGTTATCACTCATGGTTATG
GCAGCACTGCATAATTCTCTTACTGTCATGCCATCCGTAAGATGCTTTTCTGTGACTGGTGAGTACTCAA
CCAAGTCATTCTGAGAATAGTGTATGCGGCGACCGAGTTGCTCTTGCCCGGCGTCAATACGGGATAATAC
CGCGCCACATAGCAGAACTTTAAAAGTGCTCATCATTGGAAAACGTTCTTCGGGGCGAAAACTCTCAAGG
ATCTTACCGCTGTTGAGATCCAGTTCGATGTAACCCACTCGTGCACCCAACTGATCTTCAGCATCTTTTA
CTTTCACCAGCGTTTCTGGGTGAGCAAAAACAGGAAGGCAAAATGCCGCAAAAAAGGGAATAAGGGCGAC
ACGGAAATGTTGAATACTCATACTCTTCCTTTTTCAATATTATTGAAGCATTTATCAGGGTTATTGTCTC
ATGAGCGGATACATATTTGAATGTATTTAGAAAAATAAACAAATAGGGGTTCCGCGCACATTTCCCCGAA
AAGTGCCACCTGTCATGACCAAAATCCCTTAACGTGAGTTTTCGTTCCACTGAGCGTCAGACCCCGTAGA
AAAGATCAAAGGATCTTCTTGAGATCCTTTTTTTCTGCGCGTAATCTGCTGCTTGCAAACAAAAAAACCA
CCGCTACCAGCGGTGGTTTGTTTGCCGGATCAAGAGCTACCAACTCTTTTTCCGAAGGTAACTGGCTTCA
GCAGAGCGCAGATACCAAATACTGTTCTTCTAGTGTAGCCGTAGTTAGGCCACCACTTCAAGAACTCTGT
AGCACCGCCTACATACCTCGCTCTGCTAATCCTGTTACCAGTGGCTGCTGCCAGTGGCGATAAGTCGTGT
CTTACCGGGTTGGACTCAAGACGATAGTTACCGGATAAGGCGCAGCGGTCGGGCTGAACGGGGGGTTCGT
GCACACAGCCCAGCTTGGAGCGAACGACCTACACCGAACTGAGATACCTACAGCGTGAGCTATGAGAAAG
CGCCACGCTTCCCGAAGGGAGAAAGGCGGACAGGTATCCGGTAAGCGGCAGGGTCGGAACAGGAGAGCGC
ACGAGGGAGCTTCCAGGGGGAAACGCCTGGTATCTTTATAGTCCTGTCGGGTTTCGCCACCTCTGACTTG
AGCGTCGATTTTTGTGATGCTCGTCAGGGGGGCGGAGCCTATGGAAAAACGCCAGCAACGCGGCCTTTTT
ACGGTTCCTGGCCTTTTGCTGGCCTTTTGCTCACATGTTCTTTCCTGCGTTATCCCCTGATTCTGTGGAT
AACCGTGCGGCCGCCAATGTTATCTATTGGCAGATGTTCATACGGGGCTTTCAAATATTGATGAAATTAT
GTGATGTTTAGAAGAAGATTCGAACTGTTTTCAGTAGATTTGGTAACTGTGCAACCATAACTCATGCCCC
CTATTTATCGGCATTGAGATTGTAAAGGAAGTAAAACGCATTTTTGCAGATCTGTTCTCTTATGTATTTT
TAATCGTCCTTGTATGGAAGTATCAAAGGGGACGTTCTTCACCTCCTTGGAAAACGCAAACTTTCTTTTT
GCCTATCACAGTATCTTATCGAGCTAACTATTTTCGACACACATGAAAAAGCAGAAATATTAACGAAAAA
GAAAAGAAAGACCATGTCATGTACGGGCAATCAGAATATGCAAGATGAGCGGGAACGGGCGAAATGTGCA
CGCGCACAACTTACGAAACGCGGATGAGTCACTGACAGCCACCGCAGAGGTTCTGACTCCTACTGAGCTC
TATTGGAGGTGGCAGAACCGGTAATCCCACAGTGAGCAACTTGACAAACCAACAGATATAGGCTGTGTCT
TAAAATATACCATCCAATACCTTGATGAACTTTTCAAAGATGACTAAAATAAGTGAAATTTCAACATTAA
CTTCGAGCTGTAAACACAGTGGTTTCTTTGCATAAACACCATCAGCCTCAAGTCGTCAAGTAAAGATTTC
GTGTTCATGCAGATAGATAACAATCTATATGTTGATAATTAGCGTTGCCTCATCAATGCGTACACGAAGA
ATATACTAAAAAATGAGCAGGCAAGATAAACGAAGGCAAAGATGACAGAGCAGAAAGCCCTAGTAAAGCG
TATTACAAATGAAACCAAGATTCAGATTGCGATCCCTGAATTCGCATCTAGATGGTAGAGCCACAAACAG
CCGGTACAAGCAACGATCTCCAGGACCATCTGAATCATGCGCGGATGACACGAACTCACGACGGCGATCA
CAGACATTAACCCACAGTACAGACACTGCGACAACGTGGCAATTCGTCGCAATACCGTCTCACTGAACTG
GCCGATAATTGCAGACGAACGAAGAGGATGTCCAATATTTTTTTTAAGGAATAAGGATACTTCAAGACTA
GATTCCCCCCTGCATTCCCATCAGAACCGTAAACCTTGGCGCTTTCCTTGGGAAGTATTCAAGAAGTGCC
TTGTCCGGTTTCTGTGGCTCACAAACCAGCGCGCCCGATATGGCTTTCTTTTCACTTATGAATGTACCAG
TACGGGACAATTAGAACGCTCCTGTAACAATCTCTTTGCAAATGTGGGGTTACATTCTAACCATGTCACA
CTGCTGACGAAATTCAAAGTAAAAAAAAATGGGACCACGTCTTGAGAACGATAGATTTTCTTTATTTTAC
ATTGAACAGTCGTTGTCTCAGCGCGCTTTATGTTTTCATTCATACTTCATATTATAAAATAACAAAAGAA
GAATTTCATATTCACGCCCAAGAAATCAGGCTGCTTTCCAAATGCAATTGACACTTCATTAGCCATCACA
CAAAACTCTTTCTTGCTGGAGCTTCTTTTAAAAAAGACCTCAGTACACCAAACACGTTACCCGACCTCGT
TATTTTACGACAACTATGATAAAATTCTGAAGAAAAAATAAAAAAATTTTCATACTTCTTGCTTTTATTT
AAACCATTGAATGATTTCTTTTGAACAAAACTACCTGTTTCACCAAAGGAAATAGAAAGAAAAAATCAAT
TAGAAGAAAACAAAAAACAAAAGATCTATGGTTTCTAAGGGTGAAGAAGATAACATGGCTTCTTTGCCAG
CCACCCACGAGTTGCACATCTTCGGTTCCATTAACGGTGTCGACTTCGATATGGTCGGTCAAGGTACCGG
TAACCCAAACGACGGTTACGAAGAATTGAACTTGAAGTCTACCAAGGGCGACTTGCAGTTCTCCCCTTGG
ATTTTGGTTCCACACATCGGTTACGGTTTCCACCAATACTTGCCATACCCAGACGGTATGTCCCCATTCC
AAGCCGCCATGGTTGACGGTTCTGGTTACCAAGTCCACAGAACCATGCAATTCGAAGATGGTGCTTCCTT
GACCGTGAACTACAGATACACCTACGAAGGTTCTCACATCAAGGGCGAAGCCCAAGTTAAGGGTACCGGT
TTCCCTGCTGACGGTCCAGTCATGACTAACTCCTTGACCGCTGCTGACTGGTGTCGTTCCAAGAAAACCT
ACCCAAACGATAAGACCATCATTTCCACTTTCAAGTGGTCCTACACCACCGGTAACGGCAAGAGATACCG
CTCTACCGCTCGTACCACCTACACCTTCGCCAAGCCAATGGCTGCCAACTACTTGAAGAACCAGCCTATG
TACGTTTTCCGTAAGACCGAGCTGAAGCATTCCAAGACTGAATTGAACTTCAAGGAATGGCAAAAGGCTT
TCACCGACGTCATGGGTATGGACGAATTGTACAAGTCTGGTCCTTCTGGCCCAACTGGTTCTTGAGACCG
AAAGTGAAACGTGATTTCATGCGTCATTTTGAACATTTTGTAAATCTTATTTAATAATGTGTGCGGCAAT
TCACATTTAATTTATGAATGTTTTCTTAACATCGCGGCAACTCAAGAAACGGCAGGTTCGGATCTTAGCT
ACTAGAGAAAGAGGAGAAATACTAGATGCGTAAAGGCGAAGAGCTGTTCACTGGTGTCGTCCCTATTCTG
GTGGAACTGGATGGTGATGTCAACGGTCATAAGTTTTCCGTGCGTGGCGAGGGTGAAGGTGACGCAACTA
ATGGTAAACTGACGCTGAAGTTCATCTGTACTACTGGTAAACTGCCGGTTCCTTGGCCGACTCTGGTAAC
GACGCTGACTTATGGTGTTCAGTGCTTTGCTCGTTATCCGGACCATATGAAGCAGCATGACTTCTTCAAG
TCCGCCATGCCGGAAGGCTATGTGCAGGAACGCACGATTTCCTTTAAGGATGACGGCACGTACAAAACGC
GTGCGGAAGTGAAATTTGAAGGCGATACCCTGGTAAACCGCATTGAGCTGAAAGGCATTGACTTTAAAGA
GGACGGCAATATCCTGGGCCATAAGCTGGAATACAATTTTAACAGCCACAATGTTTACATCACCGCCGAT
AAACAAAAAAATGGCATTAAAGCGAATTTTAAAATTCGCCACAACGTGGAGGATGGCAGCGTGCAGCTGG
CTGATCACTACCAGCAAAACACTCCAATCGGTGATGGTCCTGTTCTGCTGCCAGACAATCACTATCTGAG
CACGCAAAGCGTTCTGTCTAAAGATCCGAACGAGAAACGCGATCATATGGTTCTGCTGGAGTTCGTAACC
GCAGCGGGCATCACGCATGGTATGGATGAACTGTACAAATGACCAGGCATCAAATAAAACGAAAGGCTCA
GTCGAAAGACTGGGCCTTTCGTTTTATCTGTTGTTTGTCGGTGAACGCTCTCTACTAGAGTCACACTGGC
TCACCTTCGGGTGGGCCTTTCTGCGTTTATAGGTCTCAATCCTAACTCGAGGCCAATTGGTGCGGCAATT
GATAATAACGAAAATGTCTTTTAATGATCTGGGTATAATGAGGAATTTTCCGAACGTTTTTACTTTATAT
ATATATATACATGTAACATATATTCTATACGCTATAGAGAAAGGAAATTTTTCAATTAAAAAAAAAATAG
AGAAAGAGTTTCACTTCTTGATTATCGCTAACACTAATGGTTGAAGTACTGCTACTTTAATTTTATGCTG
CCAATGAGACGACGGGGTCATCACGGCTCATCATGCGCCAAACAAATGTGTGCAATACACGCTCGGATGA
CTGCATGATGACCGCACTGACTGGGGACAGCAGATCCACCTAAGCCTGTGAGAGAAGCAGACACCCGACA
GATCAAGGCAGTTAACTAGTGCACTGCAGTACAAATCGTCCCCAACAAAAGTGGGCTCTCAAAATTCATC
ACATTTAAATGCATATAGGAAGAGCAACAGTTGGTTTGCATCTGATGTTCCTTAAAGATTTCGACATAAT
GTGCGAAGTAGATCCCTTCAGCACTGTACTTGTTTTTGCGACTAGATTGTAAATCATTCTTTATTTAATC
TCTTTCTTTAACTACTGCTTAAAGTATAATTTGGTCCGTAGTTTAATAACTATACTAAGCGAACGCTCTC
TCGAAATTTTTCTTAACGCGTCCTTGTACTGCGTCTAACGCTTTTGCCACTTGGATTTCTATTATAGGAA
ATAGTCTCACTTACTGGGCGACGAATTTTCGCGTTTTGATGAAGCACAGGAAGAATTTCTTTATGCTCAG
AAGTTTGACAGCAAGCAAGTTCATCATTCGAACTAGCCTTATTGTTTTAGTTCAGTGACAGCGAACTGCC
GTACTCGATGCTTTATTTCTCACGGTAGAGCGGAAGAACAGATAGATCCCTACATATTGCTACCACTTCT
ATTACACAATAGTTTCAATAGCTTGCAGCGTAGCTAAACTCTAAAATTTATCTAAATCACTCATATAAAC
CGAACCCTTCCCCTTCCGCTTATAGTACAGCTGATGCTCCTTCACTATTTTAACATGTGGAATTCTTGAA
AGAATGAAATCGCCATGCCAAGCCATCACACGGTCTTTTATGCAATTGATTGACCGCCTGCAACACATAG
GCAGTAAAATTTTTACAAGCAGTAGCAGAACAGGCCACACAATCGCAAGTGATTAACGTCCACACAGGTA
TAGGGTTTCTGGACCATATGATACATGCTCTGGCCAAGCATTCCGGCTGGTCGCTAATCGTTGAGTGCCG
AGCGGCCGCGATTATCAAAAAGGATCTTCACCTAGATCCTTTTAAATTAAAAATGAAGTTTTAAATCAAT
CTAAAGTATATATGAGTAAACTTGGTCTGACAG
Features (pLannotate 1.2.2; 12 found; start..end, strand, type, name):
      1..861     -  CDS            AmpR: β-lactamase; bla; confers resistance to ampicillin, carbenicillin, and related antibiotics
    862..966     -  promoter       AmpR promoter: bla
   1069..1657    +  rep_origin     ori: high-copy-number ColE1/pMB1/pBR322/pUC origin of replication
   2391..2510    +  rep_origin     ARS1 (fragment): S. cerevisiae autonomously replicating sequence ARS1/ARS416
   2515..2561    +  promoter       HIS3 promoter (fragment): S. cerevisiae HIS3
   2562..2624    +  CDS            HIS3 (fragment): imidazoleglycerol-phosphate dehydratase, required for histidine biosynthesis; S. cerevisiae HIS3; yeast auxotrophic marker
   3528..4235    +  CDS            mNeonGreen: mNeonGreen is a basic (constitutively fluorescent) green/yellow fluorescent protein published in 2013, derived from Branchiostoma lanceolatum. It is reported to be a very rapidly-maturing monomer with moderate acid sensitivity.
   4436..5149    +  CDS            superfolder GFP: GFP variant that folds robustly even when fused to poorly folded proteins (Pédelacq et al., 2006)
   5161..5232    +  terminator     rrnB T1 terminator: transcription terminator T1 from the E. coli rrnB gene
   5248..5275    +  terminator     T7Te terminator: phage T7 early transcription terminator
   6334..6360    +  rep_origin     ARS1 (fragment): S. cerevisiae autonomously replicating sequence ARS1/ARS416
   6457..6578    +  CDS            HIS3 (fragment): imidazoleglycerol-phosphate dehydratase, required for histidine biosynthesis; S. cerevisiae HIS3; yeast auxotrophic marker
