[The description below was written by a language model from this plasmid's Addgene catalogue record and pLannotate feature annotations shown in this document.]
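Description:
pBBK27 is an empty parent vector from the Markerless Yeast Localization and Overexpression (MyLO) CRISPR-Cas9 toolkit, built on the pYTK089 backbone by BsaI Golden Gate assembly. It is propagated in E. coli as a high-copy plasmid through its ColE1/pUC-type origin and selected with ampicillin via the β-lactamase gene and its native promoter. No intact yeast replication origin or yeast selectable marker is annotated. This fits its stated role as a source of markerless integration cassettes rather than an episomal expression plasmid.

As the name indicates, the cassette is bounded by left and right homology arms (HomL and HomR) and contains the RPL18B promoter, an mNeonGreen coding sequence followed by a linker, a GFP dropout element, and the SSA1 terminator. The promoter, linker and SSA1 terminator are not called in the feature table and are known only from the plasmid name. The dropout consists of superfolder GFP followed by the bacterial rrnB T1 and T7Te terminators. Such a placeholder normally gives fluorescent E. coli colonies, and replacing it with a gene of interest lets correct clones be screened by loss of fluorescence. An inserted open reading frame would sit downstream of mNeonGreen and the linker, giving an N-terminally tagged fusion protein. The short ARS1 and HIS3 fragments annotated on either side of the cassette are partial matches that lie where the homology arms are expected. The record does not state the genomic target locus.

The intended use is to build tagged expression cassettes that are integrated into the yeast genome with CRISPR-Cas9 and no marker, for protein localization and overexpression studies.
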