Addgene plasmid #179011: pBBK27 pHomL-RPL18Bp-Neon(gfp)-Link-GFPdropout-SSA1t-HomR (AmpR)
Purpose: (Empty Backbone) Parent vector for markerless yeast integration cassettes with N-terminal Neon(gfp)-tagged genes
Depositing lab: Vincent Martin. Depositing organization: Concordia University. Publication: The MyLo CRISPR-Cas9 Toolkit: A Markerless Yeast Localization and Overexpression CRISPR-Cas9 Toolkit. Bean BDM, Whiteway M, Martin VJJ. G3 (Bethesda). 2022 Jun 16. pii: 6609175. doi: 10.1093/g3journal/jkac154. PubMed 35708612.
Backbone
  Vector backbone: pYTK089 (ColE1, AmpR)
  Vector type: Yeast Expression
Growth in bacteria
  Bacterial resistance: Ampicillin, 100 μg/mL
  Growth temperature: 37°C
  Growth strain: DH5alpha
  Copy number: High Copy
Gene/Insert
  Gene/Insert name: None
Terms and licenses: Academic/Nonprofit Terms; Industry Terms: Not Available to Industry
Depositor comments: Part of the Markerless Yeast Localization and Overexpression (MyLO) CRISPR-Cas9 Toolkit. Vector cloned using BsaI Golden Gate cloning
How to cite: pBBK27 pHomL-RPL18Bp-Neon(gfp)-Link-GFPdropout-SSA1t-HomR (AmpR) was a gift from Vincent Martin (Addgene plasmid # 179011 ; http://n2t.net/addgene:179011 ; RRID:Addgene_179011)
